>Addgene plasmid #209244 | pCAG/ATP9A(E195Q)-HA | addgene full sequence | sequence record 413386 | Addgene NGS Result
ATTATTGAAGCATTTATCAGGGTTATTGTCTCATGAGCGGATACATATTTGAATGTATTTAGAAAAATAA
ACAAATAGGGGTTCCGCGCACATTTCCCCGAAAAGTGCCACCTGGGTCGAGCAGTGTGGTTTTCAAGAGG
AAGCAAAAAGCCTCTCCACCCAGGCCTGGAATGTTTCCACCCAATGTCGAGCAGTGTGGTTTTGCAAGAG
GAAGCAAAAAGCCTCTCCACCCAGGCCTGGAATGTTTCCACCCAATGTCGAGCAAACCCCGCCCAGCGTC
TTGTCATTGGCGAATTAATTCGAACACGCAGATGCAGTCGGGGCGGCGCGGTCCCAGGTCCACTTCGCAT
ATTAAGGTGACGCGTGTGGCCTCGAACACCGAGCGACCCTGCAGCCAATATGGGATCGGCCATTGAACAA
GATGGATTGCACGCAGGTTCTCCGGCCGCTTGGGTGGAGAGGCTATTCGGCTATGACTGGGCACAACAGA
CAATCGGCTGCTCTGATGCCGCCGTGTTCCGGCTGTCAGCGCAGGGGCGCCCGGTTCTTTTTGTCAAGAC
CGACCTGTCCGGTGCCCTGAATGAACTGCAGGACGAGGCAGCGCGGCTATCGTGGCTGGCCACGACGGGC
GTTCCTTGCGCAGCTGTGCTCGACGTTGTCACTGAAGCGGGAAGGGACTGGCTGCTATTGGGCGAAGTGC
CGGGGCAGGATCTCCTGTCATCTCACCTTGCTCCTGCCGAGAAAGTATCCATCATGGCTGATGCAATGCG
GCGGCTGCATACGCTTGATCCGGCTACCTGCCCATTCGACCACCAAGCGAAACATCGCATCGAGCGAGCA
CGTACTCGGATGGAAGCCGGTCTTGTCGATCAGGATGATCTGGACGAAGAGCATCAGGGGCTCGCGCCAG
CCGAACTGTTCGCCAGGCTCAAGGCGCGCATGCCCGACGGCGATGATCTCGTCGTGACCCATGGCGATGC
CTGCTTGCCGAATATCATGGTGGAAAATGGCCGCTTTTCTGGATTCATCGACTGTGGCCGGCTGGGTGTG
GCGGACCGCTATCAGGACATAGCGTTGGCTACCCGTGATATTGCTGAAGAGCTTGGCGGCGAATGGGCTG
ACCGCTTCCTCGTGCTTTACGGTATCGCCGCTCCCGATTCGCAGCGCATCGCCTTCTATCGCCTTCTTGA
CGAGTTCTTCTGAGGGGATCGGCAATAAAAAGACAGAATAAAACGCACGGGTGTTGGGTCGTTTGTTCGG
ATCCGTCGACATTGATTATTGACTAGTTATTAATAGTAATCAATTACGGGGTCATTAGTTCATAGCCCAT
ATATGGAGTTCCGCGTTACATAACTTACGGTAAATGGCCCGCCTGGCTGACCGCCCAACGACCCCCGCCC
ATTGACGTCAATAATGACGTATGTTCCCATAGTAACGCCAATAGGGACTTTCCATTGACGTCAATGGGTG
GAGTATTTACGGTAAACTGCCCACTTGGCAGTACATCAAGTGTATCATATGCCAAGTACGCCCCCTATTG
ACGTCAATGACGGTAAATGGCCCGCCTGGCATTATGCCCAGTACATGACCTTATGGGACTTTCCTACTTG
GCAGTACATCTACGTATTAGTCATCGCTATTACCATGGTCGAGGTGAGCCCCACGTTCTGCTTCACTCTC
CCCATCTCCCCCCCCTCCCCACCCCCAATTTTGTATTTATTTATTTTTTAATTATTTTGTGCAGCGATGG
GGGCGGGGGGGGGGGGGGGGGGCGCCCGGGGGGGGGGGGGGGGGGGGGGGGGGGGGGGGGGGGGGGGGGG
GGGGGGGGGGGGGGGCGCGGGGGGGGGGGGGGGGGGGGGGGGGGCGGGGCGGGGCGAGGCGGAGAGGTGC
GGCGGCAGCCAATCAGAGCGGCGCGCTCCGAAAGTTTCCTTTTATGGCGAGGCGGCGGCGGCGGCGGCCC
TATAAAAAGCGAAGCGCGCGGCGGGCGGGAGTCGCTGCGCGCTGCCTTCGCCCCGTGCCCCGCTCCGCCG
CCGCCTCGCGCCGCCCGCCCCGGCTCTGACTGACCGCGTTACTCCCACAGGTGAGCGGGCGGGACGGCCC
TTCTCCTCCGGGCTGTAATTAGCGCTTGGTTTAATGACGGCTTGTTTCTTTTCTGTGGCTGCGTGAAAGC
CTTGAGGGGCTCCGGGAGGGCCCTTTGTGCGGGGGGAGCGGCTCGGGGGGTGCGTGCGTGTGTGTGTGCG
TGGGGAGCGCCGCGTGCGGCTCCGCGCTGCCCGGCGGCTGTGAGCGCTGCGGGCGCGGCGCGGGGCTTTG
TGCGCTCCGCAGTGTGCGCGAGGGGAGCGCGGCCGGGGGCGGTGCCCCGCGGTGCGGGGGGGGCTGCGAG
GGGAACAAAGGCTGCGTGCGGGGTGTGTGCGTGGGGGGGTGAGCAGGGGGTGTGGGCGCGTCGGTCGGGC
TGCAACCCCCCCTGCACCCCCCTCCCCGAGTTGCTGAGCACGGCCCGGCTTCGGGTGCGGGGCTCCGTAC
GGGGCGTGGCGCGGGGCTCGCCGTGCCGGGCGGGGGGTGGCGGCAGGTGGGGGTGCCGGGCGGGGCGGGG
CCGCCTCGGGCCGGGGAGGGCTCGGGGGAGGGGCGCGGCGGCCCCCGGAGCGCCGGCGGCTGTCGAGGCG
CGGCGAGCCGCAGCCATTGCCTTTTATGGTAATCGTGCGAGAGGGCGCAGGGACTTCCTTTGTCCCAAAT
CTGTGCGGAGCCGAAATCTGGGAGGCGCCGCCGCACCCCCTCTAGCGGGCGCGGGGCGAAGCGGTGCGGC
GCCGGCAGGAAGGAAATGGGCGGGGAGGGCCTTCGTGCGTCGCCGCGCCGCCGTCCCCTTCTCCCTCTCC
AGCCTCGGGGCTGTCCGCGGGGGGACGGCTGCCTTCGGGGGGGACGGGGCAGGGCGGGGTTCGGCTTCTG
GCGTGTGACCGGCGGCTCTAGAGCCTCTGCTAACCATGTTCATGCCTTCTTCTTTTTCCTACAGCTCCTG
GGCAACGTGCTGGTTATTGTGCTGTCTCATCATTTTGGCAAAGAATTTGCTAGCGAGCTCGCGGCCGCAG
ATCTCTAGTTAAGCTATCAACAAGTTTGTACAAAAAAGCAGGCTCTTTAAAGGAACCAATTCAGTCGACT
GGATCCACCATGACGGACAACATCCCGCTGCAGCCGGTGCGCCAGAAGAAGCGGATGGACAGCAGGCCCC
GCGCCGGGTGCTGCGAGTGGCTGAGATGCTGCGGTGGAGGGGAGGCCAGGCCCCGCACTGTCTGGCTGGG
GCACCCCGAGAAGAGAGACCAGAGGTATCCTCGGAATGTCATCAACAATCAGAAGTACAATTTCTTCACC
TTTCTTCCTGGGGTGCTGTTCAACCAGTTCAAATACTTTTTCAACCTCTATTTCTTACTTCTTGCCTGCT
CTCAGTTTGTTCCCGAAATGAGACTTGGTGCACTCTATACCTACTGGGTTCCCCTGGGCTTCGTGCTGGC
CGTCACTGTCATCCGTGAGGCGGTGGAGGAGATCCGATGCTACGTGCGGGACAAGGAAGTCAACTCCCAG
GTCTACAGCCGGCTCACAGCACGAGGCACAGTGAAGGTGAAGAGTTCTAACATCCAAGTTGGAGACCTTA
TCATCGTTGAAAAGAACCAGCGGGTCCCTGCCGACATGATCTTCCTGAGGACATCAGAAAAAAACGGGTC
ATGCTTCTTGCGGACGGATCAGCTGGATGGGCAGACGGACTGGAAGCTGCGGCTTCCCGTGGCCTGCACG
CAGAGGCTCCCCACGGCCGCCGACCTTCTTCAGATTCGATCGTATGTGTACGCAGAAGAGCCAAATATTG
ACATTCACAACTTCGTGGGAACTTTTACCCGAGAAGACAGCGACCCCCCGATCAGCGAGAGCCTGAGCAT
AGAGAACACGCTGTGGGCTGGCACTGTGGTCGCATCAGGTACTGTTGTGGGTGTTGTTCTTTACACTGGC
AGAGAACTCCGGAGTGTCATGAATACCTCAAATCCTCGAAGTAAGATCGGCCTGTTCGACTTGGAAGTGA
ACTGCCTCACCAAGATCCTCTTTGGTGCCCTGGTGGTGGTCTCGCTGGTCATGGTTGCCCTTCAGCACTT
TGCAGGCCGTTGGTACCTGCAGATCATCCGCTTCCTCCTCTTGTTTTCCAACATCATCCCCATTAGTTTG
CGCGTGAACCTGGACATGGGCAAGATCGTGTACAGCTGGGTGATTCGAAGGGACTCAAAAATCCCCGGGA
CCGTGGTTCGCTCCAGCACGATTCCTGAGCAGCTGGGCAGGATTTCGTACTTACTCACAGACAAGACAGG
CACTCTTACCCAGAACGAGATGATTTTCAAACGGCTCCATCTCGGAACAGTAGCCTACGGCCTCGACTCA
ATGGACGAAGTACAAAGCCACATTTTTAGCATTTACACCCAGCAATCCCAGGACCCACCGGCTCAGAAGG
GCCCAACGCTCACCACTAAGGTCCGGCGGACCATGAGCAGCCGCGTGCACGAAGCCGTGAAGGCCATCGC
GCTCTGCCACAACGTGACTCCCGTGTATGAGTCCAACGGTGTGACTGATCAGGCTGAGGCCGAGAAGCAG
TACGAAGACTCCTGCCGCGTATACCAGGCATCCAGCCCCGATGAGGTGGCCCTGGTACAGTGGACGGAAA
GTGTGGGCTTAACCCTGGTGGGCCGAGACCAGTCTTCCATGCAGCTGAGGACCCCTGGCGACCAGATCCT
GAACTTCACCATCCTACAGATCTTCCCTTTCACCTATGAAAGCAAACGTATGGGCATCATCGTGCGGGAT
GAATCAACTGGAGAAATTACGTTTTACATGAAGGGAGCAGATGTGGTCATGGCTGGCATTGTGCAGTACA
ATGACTGGTTGGAGGAAGAGTGTGGCAACATGGCCCGAGAAGGGCTGCGGGTGCTCGTGGTGGCAAAGAA
GTCTCTTGCAGAGGAGCAGTATCAGGACTTTGAAGCCCGCTACGTCCAGGCCAAGCTGAGTGTGCACGAC
CGCTCCCTCAAAGTGGCCACGGTGATCGAGAGCCTGGAGATGGAGATGGAACTGCTGTGCCTGACGGGCG
TGGAGGACCAGCTGCAGGCAGATGTGCGGCCCACGCTGGAGACCCTGAGGAATGCTGGCATCAAGGTTTG
GATGCTGACAGGGGACAAGCTGGAGACAGCTACGTGCACAGCGAAGAATGCACATCTGGTGACCAGAAAC
CAAGACATCCACGTTTTTCGGCTGGTGACCAACCGCGGGGAGGCTCACCTCGAGCTGAACGCCTTCCGCA
GGAAGCATGATTGTGCCCTGGTCATCTCGGGAGACTCCCTGGAGGTTTGCCTCAAGTACTATGAGTACGA
GTTCATGGAGCTGGCCTGCCAGTGCCCGGCCGTAGTCTGCTGCCGATGTGCCCCCACCCAGAAGGCCCAG
ATCGTGCGCCTGCTTCAGGAGCGCACGGGCAAGCTCACCTGTGCAGTAGGGGACGGAGGCAATGACGTCA
GCATGATTCAGGAATCTGACTGCGGCGTGGGAGTGGAAGGAAAGGAAGGAAAACAGGCTTCGTTGGCTGC
AGACTTCTCCATCACTCAATTTAAGCATCTTGGCCGGTTGCTTATGGTGCATGGCCGGAACAGCTACAAG
CGGTCAGCCGCCCTCAGCCAGTTCGTGATTCACAGGAGCCTCTGTATCAGCACCATGCAGGCTGTCTTTT
CCTCCGTGTTTTACTTTGCCTCCGTCCCTCTCTATCAAGGATTCCTCATCATTGGGTACTCCACAATTTA
CACCATGTTTCCTGTGTTTTCTCTGGTCCTGGACAAAGATGTCAAATCGGAAGTTGCCATGCTGTATCCT
GAGCTCTACAAGGATCTTCTCAAGGGACGGCCGTTGTCCTACAAGACATTCTTAATATGGGTTTTGATTA
GCATCTATCAAGGGAGCACCATCATGTACGGGGCGCTGCTGCTGTTTGAGTCGGAGTTCGTGCACATCGT
GGCCATCTCCTTCACCTCGCTGATCCTCACCGAGCTGCTCATGGTGGCGCTGACCATCCAGACCTGGCAC
TGGCTCATGACAGTGGCGGAGCTGCTCAGCCTGGCCTGCTACATCGCCTCCCTGGTGTTCTTACACGAGT
TCATCGATGTGTACTTCATCGCCACCTTGTCATTCTTGTGGAAAGTCTCCGTCATCACTCTGGTCAGCTG
CCTCCCCCTCTATGTCCTCAAGTACCTGCGAAGACGGTTCTCTCCCCCCAGCTACTCAAAGCTCACATCG
TCGAGATATCTAGACCCAGCTTTCTTGTACAAAGTGGTTGATCTAGAGGGCCCGCGGTTCGAACTCGAGG
TACCGAATTCGTACCCATACGACGTCCCAGACTACGCTTAATTCACTCCTCAGGTGCAGGCTGCCTATCA
GAAGGTGGTGGCTGGTGTGGCCAATGCCCTGGCTCACAAATACCACTGAGATCGATCTTTTTCCCTCTGC
CAAAAATTATGGGGACATCATGAAGCCCCTTGAGCATCTGACTTCTGGCTAATAAAGGAAATTTATTTTC
ATTGCAATAGTGTGTTGGAATTTTTTGTGTCTCTCACTCGGAAGGACATATGGGAGGGCAAATCATTTAA
AACATCAGAATGAGTATTTGGTTTAGAGTTTGGCAACATATGCCCATATGCTGGCTGCCATGAACAAAGG
TTGGCTATAAAGAGGTCATCAGTATATGAAACAGCCCCCTGCTGTCCATTCCTTATTCCATAGAAAAGCC
TTGACTTGAGGTTAGATTTTTTTTATATTTTGTTTTGTGTTATTTTTTTCTTTAACATCCCTAAAATTTT
CCTTACATGTTTTACTAGCCAGATTTTTCCTCCTCTCCTGACTACTCCCAGTCATAGCTGTCCCTCTTCT
CTTATGGAGATCCCTCGACCTGCAGCCCAAGCTTGGCGTAATCATGGTCATAGCTGTTTCCTGTGTGAAA
TTGTTATCCGCTCACAATTCCACACAACATACGAGCCGGAAGCATAAAGTGTAAAGCCTGGGGTGCCTAA
TGAGTGAGCTAACTCACATTAATTGCGTTGCGCTCACTGCCCGCTTTCCAGTCGGGAAACCTGTCGTGCC
AGCGGATCCGCATCTCAATTAGTCAGCAACCATAGTCCCGCCCCTAACTCCGCCCATCCCGCCCCTAACT
CCGCCCAGTTCCGCCCATTCTCCGCCCCATGGCTGACTAATTTTTTTTATTTATGCAGAGGCCGAGGCCG
CCTCGGCCTCTGAGCTATTCCAGAAGTAGTGAGGAGGCTTTTTTGGAGGCCTAGGCTTTTGCAAAAAGCT
AACTTGTTTATTGCAGCTTATAATGGTTACAAATAAAGCAATAGCATCACAAATTTCACAAATAAAGCAT
TTTTTTCACTGCATTCTAGTTGTGGTTTGTCCAAACTCATCAATGTATCTTATCATGTCTGGATCCGCTG
CATTAATGAATCGGCCAACGCGCGGGGAGAGGCGGTTTGCGTATTGGGCGCTCTTCCGCTTCCTCGCTCA
CTGACTCGCTGCGCTCGGTCGTTCGGCTGCGGCGAGCGGTATCAGCTCACTCAAAGGCGGTAATACGGTT
ATCCACAGAATCAGGGGATAACGCAGGAAAGAACATGTGAGCAAAAGGCCAGCAAAAGGCCAGGAACCGT
AAAAAGGCCGCGTTGCTGGCGTTTTTCCATAGGCTCCGCCCCCCTGACGAGCATCACAAAAATCGACGCT
CAAGTCAGAGGTGGCGAAACCCGACAGGACTATAAAGATACCAGGCGTTTCCCCCTGGAAGCTCCCTCGT
GCGCTCTCCTGTTCCGACCCTGCCGCTTACCGGATACCTGTCCGCCTTTCTCCCTTCGGGAAGCGTGGCG
CTTTCTCATAGCTCACGCTGTAGGTATCTCAGTTCGGTGTAGGTCGTTCGCTCCAAGCTGGGCTGTGTGC
ACGAACCCCCCGTTCAGCCCGACCGCTGCGCCTTATCCGGTAACTATCGTCTTGAGTCCAACCCGGTAAG
ACACGACTTATCGCCACTGGCAGCAGCCACTGGTAACAGGATTAGCAGAGCGAGGTATGTAGGCGGTGCT
ACAGAGTTCTTGAAGTGGTGGCCTAACTACGGCTACACTAGAAGAACAGTATTTGGTATCTGCGCTCTGC
TGAAGCCAGTTACCTTCGGAAAAAGAGTTGGTAGCTCTTGATCCGGCAAACAAACCACCGCTGGTAGCGG
TGGTTTTTTTGTTTGCAAGCAGCAGATTACGCGCAGAAAAAAAGGATCTCAAGAAGATCCTTTGATCTTT
TCTACGGGGTCTGACGCTCAGTGGAACGAAAACTCACGTTAAGGGATTTTGGTCATGAGATTATCAAAAA
GGATCTTCACCTAGATCCTTTTAAATTAAAAATGAAGTTTTAAATCAATCTAAAGTATATATGAGTAAAC
TTGGTCTGACAGTTACCAATGCTTAATCAGTGAGGCACCTATCTCAGCGATCTGTCTATTTCGTTCATCC
ATAGTTGCCTGACTCCCCGTCGTGTAGATAACTACGATACGGGAGGGCTTACCATCTGGCCCCAGTGCTG
CAATGATACCGCGAGACCCACGCTCACCGGCTCCAGATTTATCAGCAATAAACCAGCCAGCCGGAAGGGC
CGAGCGCAGAAGTGGTCCTGCAACTTTATCCGCCTCCATCCAGTCTATTAATTGTTGCCGGGAAGCTAGA
GTAAGTAGTTCGCCAGTTAATAGTTTGCGCAACGTTGTTGCCATTGCTACAGGCATCGTGGTGTCACGCT
CGTCGTTTGGTATGGCTTCATTCAGCTCCGGTTCCCAACGATCAAGGCGAGTTACATGATCCCCCATGTT
GTGCAAAAAAGCGGTTAGCTCCTTCGGTCCTCCGATCGTTGTCAGAAGTAAGTTGGCCGCAGTGTTATCA
CTCATGGTTATGGCAGCACTGCATAATTCTCTTACTGTCATGCCATCCGTAAGATGCTTTTCTGTGACTG
GTGAGTACTCAACCAAGTCATTCTGAGAATAGTGTATGCGGCGACCGAGTTGCTCTTGCCCGGCGTCAAT
ACGGGATAATACCGCGCCACATAGCAGAACTTTAAAAGTGCTCATCATTGGAAAACGTTCTTCGGGGCGA
AAACTCTCAAGGATCTTACCGCTGTTGAGATCCAGTTCGATGTAACCCACTCGTGCACCCAACTGATCTT
CAGCATCTTTTACTTTCACCAGCGTTTCTGGGTGAGCAAAAACAGGAAGGCAAAATGCCGCAAAAAAGGG
AATAAGGGCGACACGGAAATGTTGAATACTCATACTCTTCCTTTTTCAAT
Features (pLannotate 1.2.2; 25 found; start..end, strand, type, name):
    263..395     +  promoter       HSV TK promoter (fragment): herpes simplex virus thymidine kinase promoter
    400..1203    +  CDS            NeoR/KanR: aminoglycoside phosphotransferase from Tn5; aph(3')-II (or nptII); confers resistance to neomycin, kanamycin, and G418 (Geneticin®)
   1210..1258    +  polyA_signal   HSV TK poly(A) signal: herpes simplex virus thymidine kinase polyadenylation signal (Cole and Stacy, 1985)
   1268..1647    +  enhancer       CMV enhancer: human cytomegalovirus immediate early enhancer
   1649..1770    +  promoter       chicken β-actin promoter (fragment): contains a 21-bp deletion relative to the standard chicken β-actin promoter
   1778..1799    +  promoter       chicken β-actin promoter (fragment): No description available
   1831..1987    +  promoter       chicken β-actin promoter (fragment): contains a 21-bp deletion relative to the standard chicken β-actin promoter
   1988..3004    +  intron         chimeric intron: chimera between introns from chicken β-actin and rabbit β-globin
   3008..3106    +  CDS            HBB (fragment): HBB_COLGU - Experimental evidence at transcript level: Swiss-Prot protein existence level 2. Involved in oxygen transport from the lung to the various peripheral tissues. From Colobus guereza (Mantled guereza) (Eastern black-and-white colobus monkey).
   3100..3124    +  protein_bind   attB1: mutant version of attB; recombination site for the Gateway® BP reaction BP Clonase™
   3160..6300    +  CDS            ATP9A: ATP9A_HUMAN - Also known as ATPIIA, KIAA0611. Experimental evidence at protein level: Swiss-Prot protein existence level 1. Plays a role in regulating membrane trafficking of cargo proteins, namely endosome to plasma membrane recycling and endosome to trans-Golgi network retrograde transport (PubMed:27733620, PubMed:30213940). In complex with MON2 and DOP1B, regulates SNX3 retromer-mediated endosomal sorting of WLS, a transporter of Wnt morphogens in developing tissues. Participates in the formation of endosomal carriers that direct WLS trafficking back to Golgi, away from lysosomal degradatio
   6314..6338    -  protein_bind   attB2: mutant version of attB; recombination site for the Gateway® BP reaction BP Clonase™
   6412..6486    +  CDS            HBB (fragment): HBB_PONPY - Experimental evidence at transcript level: Swiss-Prot protein existence level 2. Involved in oxygen transport from the lung to the various peripheral tissues. From Pongo pygmaeus (Bornean orangutan).
   6561..6616    +  polyA_signal   β-globin poly(A) signal: rabbit β-globin polyadenylation signal (Gil and Proudfoot, 1987)
   7001..7017    -  protein_bind   lac operator: The lac repressor binds to the lac operator to inhibit transcription in E. coli. This inhibition can be relieved by adding lactose or isopropyl-β-D-thiogalactopyranoside (IPTG). lac repressor encoded by lacI
   7025..7055    -  promoter       lac promoter: promoter for the E. coli lac operon
   7070..7091    -  protein_bind   CAP binding site: CAP binding activates transcription in the presence of cAMP. E. coli catabolite activator protein
   7104..7143    -  CDS            lacI (fragment): lac repressor; lacI; The lac repressor binds to the lac operator to inhibit transcription in E. coli. This inhibition can be relieved by adding lactose or isopropyl-β-D-thiogalactopyranoside (IPTG).
   7150..7172    +  promoter       SV40 promoter (fragment): SV40 enhancer and early promoter
   7196..7331    +  rep_origin     SV40 ori: SV40 origin of replication
   7351..7485    +  polyA_signal   SV40 poly(A) signal: SV40 polyadenylation signal
   7487..7541    -  CDS            lacI (fragment): lac repressor; lacI; The lac repressor binds to the lac operator to inhibit transcription in E. coli. This inhibition can be relieved by adding lactose or isopropyl-β-D-thiogalactopyranoside (IPTG).
   7724..8312    -  rep_origin     ori: high-copy-number ColE1/pMB1/pBR322/pUC origin of replication
   8483..9343    -  CDS            AmpR: β-lactamase; bla; confers resistance to ampicillin, carbenicillin, and related antibiotics
   9344..88      -  promoter       AmpR promoter (across the origin): bla
