[The description below was written by a language model from this plasmid's Addgene catalogue record and pLannotate feature annotations shown in this document.]
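Description:
pCAG/ATP9A(E195Q)-HA is a 9,360-nt mammalian expression plasmid built on the pCAG backbone that drives expression of a mutant form of human ATP9A, a P4-ATPase involved in endosomal membrane trafficking. It is propagated in E. coli through a high-copy ColE1/pUC-type origin and selected with ampicillin via the β-lactamase gene and its own promoter. The backbone also carries remnants of lac regulatory sequence and an SV40 origin, which can support episomal replication in cells expressing SV40 large T antigen. A separate cassette with a fragment of the HSV TK promoter, the NeoR/KanR aminoglycoside phosphotransferase gene and the HSV TK polyadenylation signal should allow G418 selection of transfected mammalian cells.

The payload sits in a CAG expression unit: the CMV immediate-early enhancer, the chicken β-actin promoter (annotated as several fragments) and the chimeric chicken β-actin/rabbit β-globin intron, which together give strong, broadly active transcription. The transcript is terminated by the rabbit β-globin poly(A) signal; the short HBB fragments annotated on either side of the insert are most likely β-globin exon sequence belonging to this cassette. The ATP9A open reading frame is flanked by attB1 and attB2 sites, consistent with the recorded Gateway cloning. The catalogue lists an E195Q substitution and a C-terminal HA epitope tag for detection. Neither the tag nor the mutation is annotated separately in the feature table. The stated purpose is mammalian expression of the E195Q mutant, and the associated publication title concerns how the ATPase reaction cycle of P4-ATPases affects their transport from the endoplasmic reticulum.
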