Addgene plasmid #209244: pCAG/ATP9A(E195Q)-HA
Purpose: Mammalian expression of ATP9A mutant E195Q
Depositing lab: Hye-Won Shin. Publication: ATPase reaction cycle of P4-ATPases affects their transport from the endoplasmic reticulum. Tone T, Nakayama K, Takatsu H, Shin HW. FEBS Lett. 2020 Feb;594(3):412-423. doi: 10.1002/1873-3468.13629. Epub 2019 Oct 14. PubMed 31571211.
Backbone
  Vector backbone: pCAG
  Vector type: Mammalian Expression
Growth in bacteria
  Bacterial resistance: Ampicillin, 100 μg/mL
  Growth temperature: 37°C
  Growth strain: DH5alpha
  Copy number: High Copy
Gene/Insert
  Gene/Insert name: ATP9A
  Species: H. sapiens (human)
  Mutation: E195Q
  Entrez Gene: ATP9A (a.k.a. ATPIIA, NEDGBA)
  Tag / fusion protein: HA (C terminal on insert)
  Cloning method: Gateway Cloning
Terms and licenses: Academic/Nonprofit Terms; Industry Terms: Not Available to Industry
How to cite: pCAG/ATP9A(E195Q)-HA was a gift from Hye-Won Shin (Addgene plasmid # 209244 ; http://n2t.net/addgene:209244 ; RRID:Addgene_209244)
